Addgene plasmid #86010: LVXN-Neo-NSD2
Purpose: express wild-type NSD2 in mammalian cells
Depositing lab: Darrin Stuart. Depositing organization: Novartis Institutes for Biomedical Research, Inc. Publication: Global chromatin profiling reveals NSD2 mutations in pediatric acute lymphoblastic leukemia. Jaffe JD, Wang Y, Chan HM, Zhang J, Huether R, Kryukov GV, Bhang HE, Taylor JE, Hu M, Englund NP, Yan F, Wang Z, Robert McDonald E 3rd, Wei L, Ma J, Easton J, Yu Z, deBeaumount R, Gibaja V, Venkatesan K, Schlegel R, Sellers WR, Keen N, Liu J, Caponigro G, Barretina J, Cooke VG, Mullighan C, Carr SA, Downing JR, Garraway LA, Stegmeier F. Nat Genet. 2013 Nov;45(11):1386-91. doi: 10.1038/ng.2777. Epub 2013 Sep 29. PubMed 24076604.
Backbone
  Vector backbone: UTF-8'en-us'pLVX-IRES-Neo_DS_SEQ
  Backbone manufacturer: Clontech
  Total vector size (bp): 8316
  Vector type: Bacterial Expression, Lentiviral
  Selectable markers: Neomycin (select with G418)
Growth in bacteria
  Bacterial resistance: Ampicillin, 100 μg/mL
  Growth temperature: 30°C
  Growth strain: NEB Stable
  Growth instructions: Since this plasmid is prone to recombination, we recommend testing 2-4 colonies to ensure the full plasmid is intact.
  Copy number: Low Copy
Gene/Insert
  Gene/Insert name: NSD2
  Species: H. sapiens (human)
  Insert size (bp): 4098
  Mutation: K1002R (please see depositor comments below)
  GenBank ID: NM_001042424
  Entrez Gene: NSD2 (a.k.a. KMT3F, KMT3G, MMSET, RAUST, REIIBP, TRX5, WHS, WHSC1)
  Promoter: CMV
  Tag / fusion protein: Flag tag D Y K D D D D K (N terminal on insert)
  Cloning method: Gateway Cloning
  Sequencing primers: 5′ taggcgtgtacggtgggagg; 3′ aggtgtatcttatacacgt
Resource information
  A portion of this plasmid was derived from a plasmid made by: GNF
Terms and licenses: Academic/Nonprofit Terms; Industry Terms: Not Available to Industry
Depositor comments: Please note that mutation K1002R was found during Addgene's quality control. The depositor noted that this mutation does NOT affect plasmid function.
How to cite: LVXN-Neo-NSD2 was a gift from Darrin Stuart (Addgene plasmid # 86010 ; http://n2t.net/addgene:86010 ; RRID:Addgene_86010)
