[The description below was written by a language model from this plasmid's Addgene catalogue record.]
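Description:
LVXN-Neo-NSD2 is a lentiviral expression plasmid built on the Clontech pLVX-IRES-Neo backbone and intended for expressing wild-type human NSD2 in mammalian cells. NSD2 is also known as MMSET or WHSC1, among other aliases. The record also lists the vector type as bacterial expression, although the stated purpose is mammalian. In bacteria the plasmid is maintained under ampicillin selection as a low-copy construct, and it is noted to be prone to recombination, as is common for lentiviral vectors with repeated LTR sequences. The listed vector size is about 8.3 kb. It is unclear from the record whether this figure includes the insert of roughly 4.1 kb.

The NSD2 coding sequence, referenced to a human transcript, was introduced by Gateway cloning and is driven by a CMV promoter. It carries an N-terminal FLAG epitope tag for detecting or immunoprecipitating the protein. As the backbone name indicates, an IRES links the gene of interest to a neomycin resistance gene. Both should therefore be translated from a single transcript, so G418 selection enriches for transduced cells that express the insert. Repository quality control found a K1002R substitution in the insert, and the depositor states that this change does not affect plasmid function.

No feature table is provided, so individual lentiviral elements such as the LTRs and packaging signal cannot be confirmed from the record. The associated publication concerns chromatin profiling and NSD2 mutations in pediatric acute lymphoblastic leukemia. This suggests the construct provides stable wild-type NSD2 expression, probably as a reference for comparison with mutant forms.
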