>Addgene plasmid #86010 | LVXN-Neo-NSD2 | depositor partial sequence | sequence record 167430 | Cloning vector sequence
TGGAAGGGCTAATTCACTCCCAAAGAAGACAAGATATCCTTGATCTGTGGATCTACCACACACAAGGCTA
CTTCCCTGATTAGCAGAACTACACACCAGGGCCAGGGGTCAGATATCCACTGACCTTTGGATGGTGCTAC
AAGCTAGTACCAGTTGAGCCAGATAAGGTAGAAGAGGCCAATAAAGGAGAGAACACCAGCTTGTTACACC
CTGTGAGCCTGCATGGGATGGATGACCCGGAGAGAGAAGTGTTAGAGTGGAGGTTTGACAGCCGCCTAGC
ATTTCATCACGTGGCCCGAGAGCTGCATCCGGAGTACTTCAAGAACTGCTGATATCGAGCTTGCTACAAG
GGACTTTCCGCTGGGGACTTTCCAGGGAGGCGTGGCCTGGGCGGGACTGGGGAGTGGCGAGCCCTCAGAT
CCTGCATATAAGCAGCTGCTTTTTGCCTGTACTGGGTCTCTCTGGTTAGACCAGATCTGAGCCTGGGAGC
TCTCTGGCTAACTAGGGAACCCACTGCTTAAGCCTCAATAAAGCTTGCCTTGAGTGCTTCAAGTAGTGTG
TGCCCGTCTGTTGTGTGACTCTGGTAACTAGAGATCCCTCAGACCCTTTTAGTCAGTGTGGAAAATCTCT
AGCAGTGGCGCCCGAACAGGGACTTGAAAGCGAAAGGGAAACCAGAGGAGCTCTCTCGACGCAGGACTCG
GCTTGCTGAAGCGCGCACGGCAAGAGGCGAGGGGCGGCGACTGGTGAGTACGCCAAAAATTTTGACTAGC
GGAGGCTAGAAGGAGAGAGATGGGTGCGAGAGCGTCAGTATTAAGCGGGGGAGAATTAGATCGCGATGGG
AAAAAATTCGGTTAAGGCCAGGGGGAAAGAAAAAATATAAATTAAAACATATAGTATGGGCAAGCAGGGA
GCTAGAACGATTCGCAGTTAATCCTGGCCTGTTAGAAACATCAGAAGGCTGTAGACAAATACTGGGACAG
CTACAACCATCCCTTCAGACAGGATCAGAAGAACTTAGATCATTATATAATACAGTAGCAACCCTCTATT
GTGTGCATCAAAGGATAGAGATAAAAGACACCAAGGAAGCTTTAGACAAGATAGAGGAAGAGCAAAACAA
AAGTAAGACCACCGCACAGCAAGCGGCCGGCCGCTGATCTTCAGACCTGGAGGAGGAGATATGAGGGACA
ATTGGAGAAGTGAATTATATAAATATAAAGTAGTAAAAATTGAACCATTAGGAGTAGCACCCACCAAGGC
AAAGAGAAGAGTGGTGCAGAGAGAAAAAAGAGCAGTGGGAATAGGAGCTTTGTTCCTTGGGTTCTTGGGA
GCAGCAGGAAGCACTATGGGCGCAGCGTCAATGACGCTGACGGTACAGGCCAGACAATTATTGTCTGGTA
TAGTGCAGCAGCAGAACAATTTGCTGAGGGCTATTGAGGCGCAACAGCATCTGTTGCAACTCACAGTCTG
GGGCATCAAGCAGCTCCAGGCAAGAATCCTGGCTGTGGAAAGATACCTAAAGGATCAACAGCTCCTGGGG
ATTTGGGGTTGCTCTGGAAAACTCATTTGCACCACTGCTGTGCCTTGGAATGCTAGTTGGAGTAATAAAT
CTCTGGAACAGATTTGGAATCACACGACCTGGATGGAGTGGGACAGAGAAATTAACAATTACACAAGCTT
AATACACTCCTTAATTGAAGAATCGCAAAACCAGCAAGAAAAGAATGAACAAGAATTATTGGAATTAGAT
AAATGGGCAAGTTTGTGGAATTGGTTTAACATAACAAATTGGCTGTGGTATATAAAATTATTCATAATGA
TAGTAGGAGGCTTGGTAGGTTTAAGAATAGTTTTTGCTGTACTTTCTATAGTGAATAGAGTTAGGCAGGG
ATATTCACCATTATCGTTTCAGACCCACCTCCCAACCCCGAGGGGACCCGACAGGCCCGAAGGAATAGAA
GAAGAAGGTGGAGAGAGAGACAGAGACAGATCCATTCGATTAGTGAACGGATCTCGACGGTATCGCCTTT
AAAAGAAAAGGGGGGATTGGGGGGTACAGTGCAGGGGAAAGAATAGTAGACATAATAGCAACAGACATAC
AAACTAAAGAATTACAAAAACAAATTACAAAAATTCAAAATTTTCGGGTTTATTACAGGGACAGCAGAGA
TCCAGTTTATCGATAAGCTTGGGAGTTCCGCGTTACATAACTTACGGTAAATGGCCCGCCTGGCTGACCG
CCCAACGACCCCCGCCCATTGACGTCAATAATGACGTATGTTCCCATAGTAACGCCAATAGGGACTTTCC
ATTGACGTCAATGGGTGGAGTATTTACGGTAAACTGCCCACTTGGCAGTACATCAAGTGTATCATATGCC
AAGTACGCCCCCTATTGACGTCAATGACGGTAAATGGCCCGCCTGGCATTATGCCCAGTACATGACCTTA
TGGGACTTTCCTACTTGGCAGTACATCTACGTATTAGTCATCGCTATTACCATGGTGATGCGGTTTTGGC
AGTACATCAATGGGCGTGGATAGCGGTTTGACTCACGGGGATTTCCAAGTCTCCACCCCATTGACGTCAA
TGGGAGTTTGTTTTGGCACCAAAATCAACGGGACTTTCCAAAATGTCGTAACAACTCCGCCCCATTGACG
CAAATGGGCGGTAGGCGTGTACGGTGGGAGGTCTATATAAGCAGAGCTCGTTTAGTGAACCGTCAGATCG
CCTGGAGACGCCATCCACGCTGTTTTGACCTCCATAGAAGACACCGACTCTACTAGAGGATCTATTTCCG
GTGAATTCCTCGAGACTAGTTCTAGAGCGGCCGCGGATCCCGCCCCTCTCCCTCCCCCCCCCCTAACGTT
ACTGGCCGAAGCCGCTTGGAATAAGGCCGGTGTGCGTTTGTCTATATGTTATTTTCCACCATATTGCCGT
CTTTTGGCAATGTGAGGGCCCGGAAACCTGGCCCTGTCTTCTTGACGAGCATTCCTAGGGGTCTTTCCCC
TCTCGCCAAAGGAATGCAAGGTCTGTTGAATGTCGTGAAGGAAGCAGTTCCTCTGGAAGCTTCTTGAAGA
CAAACAACGTCTGTAGCGACCCTTTGCAGGCAGCGGAACCCCCCACCTGGCGACAGGTGCCTCTGCGGCC
AAAAGCCACGTGTATAAGATACACCTGCAAAGGCGGCACAACCCCAGTGCCACGTTGTGAGTTGGATAGT
TGTGGAAAGAGTCAAATGGCTCTCCTCAAGCGTATTCAACAAGGGGCTGAAGGATGCCCAGAAGGTACCC
CATTGTATGGGATCTGATCTGGGGCCTCGGTGCACATGCTTTACATGTGTTTAGTCGAGGTTAAAAAAAC
GTCTAGGCCCCCCGAACCACGGGGACGTGGTTTTCCTTTGAAAAACACGATGATAAGCTTGCCACAACCA
TGGCTGAACAAGATGGATTGCACGCAGGTTCTCCGGCCGCTTGGGTGGAGAGGCTATTCGGCTATGACTG
GGCACAACAGACAATCGGCTGCTCTGATGCCGCCGTGTTCCGGCTGTCAGCGCAGGGGCGCCCGGTTCTT
TTTGTCAAGACCGACCTGTCCGGTGCCCTGAATGAACTGCAGGACGAGGCAGCGCGGCTATCGTGGCTGG
CCACGACGGGCGTTCCTTGCGCAGCTGTGCTCGACGTTGTCACTGAAGCGGGAAGGGACTGGCTGCTATT
GGGCGAAGTGCCGGGGCAGGATCTCCTGTCATCTCACCTTGCTCCTGCCGAGAAAGTATCCATCATGGCT
GATGCAATGCGGCGGCTGCATACGCTTGATCCGGCTACCTGCCCATTCGACCACCAAGCGAAACATCGCA
TCGAGCGAGCACGTACTCGGATGGAAGCCGGTCTTGTCGATCAGGATGATCTGGACGAAGAGCATCAGGG
GCTCGCGCCAGCCGAACTGTTCGCCAGGCTCAAGGCGCGCATGCCCGACGGCGAGGATCTCGTCGTGACC
CATGGCGATGCCTGCTTGCCGAATATCATGGTGGAAAATGGCCGCTTTTCTGGATTCATCGACTGTGGCC
GGCTGGGTGTGGCGGACCGCTATCAGGACATAGCGTTGGCTACCCGTGATATTGCTGAAGAGCTTGGCGG
CGAATGGGCTGACCGCTTCCTCGTGCTTTACGGTATCGCCGCTCCCGATTCGCAGCGCATCGCCTTCTAT
CGCCTTCTTGACGAGTTCTTCTGAACGCGTCTGGAACAATCAACCTCTGGATTACAAAATTTGTGAAAGA
TTGACTGGTATTCTTAACTATGTTGCTCCTTTTACGCTATGTGGATACGCTGCTTTAATGCCTTTGTATC
ATGCTATTGCTTCCCGTATGGCTTTCATTTTCTCCTCCTTGTATAAATCCTGGTTGCTGTCTCTTTATGA
GGAGTTGTGGCCCGTTGTCAGGCAACGTGGCGTGGTGTGCACTGTGTTTGCTGACGCAACCCCCACTGGT
TGGGGCATTGCCACCACCTGTCAGCTCCTTTCCGGGACTTTCGCTTTCCCCCTCCCTATTGCCACGGCGG
AACTCATCGCCGCCTGCCTTGCCCGCTGCTGGACAGGGGCTCGGCTGTTGGGCACTGACAATTCCGTGGT
GTTGTCGGGGAAGCTGACGTCCTTTCCATGGCTGCTCGCCTGTGTTGCCACCTGGATTCTGCGCGGGACG
TCCTTCTGCTACGTCCCTTCGGCCCTCAATCCAGCGGACCTTCCTTCCCGCGGCCTGCTGCCGGCTCTGC
GGCCTCTTCCGCGTCTTCGCCTTCGCCCTCAGACGAGTCGGATCTCCCTTTGGGCCGCCTCCCCGCCTGG
AATTAATTCTGCAGTCGAGACCTAGAAAAACATGGAGCAATCACAAGTAGCAATACAGCAGCTACCAATG
CTGATTGTGCCTGGCTAGAAGCACAAGAGGAGGAGGAGGTGGGTTTTCCAGTCACACCTCAGGTACCTTT
AAGACCAATGACTTACAAGGCAGCTGTAGATCTTAGCCACTTTTTAAAAGAAAAGAGGGGACTGGAAGGG
CTAATTCACTCCCAACGAAGACAAGATATCCTTGATCTGTGGATCTACCACACACAAGGCTACTTCCCTG
ATTAGCAGAACTACACACCAGGGCCAGGGGTCAGATATCCACTGACCTTTGGATGGTGCTACAAGCTAGT
ACCAGTTGAGCCAGATAAGGTAGAAGAGGCCAATAAAGGAGAGAACACCAGCTTGTTACACCCTGTGAGC
CTGCATGGGATGGATGACCCGGAGAGAGAAGTGTTAGAGTGGAGGTTTGACAGCCGCCTAGCATTTCATC
ACGTGGCCCGAGAGCTGCATCCGGAGTACTTCAAGAACTGCTGATATCGAGCTTGCTACAAGGGACTTTC
CGCTGGGGACTTTCCAGGGAGGCGTGGCCTGGGCGGGACTGGGGAGTGGCGAGCCCTCAGATCCTGCATA
TAAGCAGCTGCTTTTTGCCTGTACTGGGTCTCTCTGGTTAGACCAGATCTGAGCCTGGGAGCTCTCTGGC
TAACTAGGGAACCCACTGCTTAAGCCTCAATAAAGCTTGCCTTGAGTGCTTCAAGTAGTGTGTGCCCGTC
TGTTGTGTGACTCTGGTAACTAGAGATCCCTCAGACCCTTTTAGTCAGTGTGGAAAATCTCTAGCAGTAG
TAGTTCATGTCATCTTATTATTCAGTATTTATAACTTGCAAAGAAATGAATATCAGAGAGTGAGAGGCCT
TGACATTGCTAGCGTTTACCGTCGACCTCTAGCTAGAGCTTGGCGTAATCATGGTCATAGCTGTTTCCTG
TGTGAAATTGTTATCCGCTCACAATTCCACACAACATACGAGCCGGAAGCATAAAGTGTAAAGCCTGGGG
TGCCTAATGAGTGAGCTAACTCACATTAATTGCGTTGCGCTCACTGCCCGCTTTCCAGTCGGGAAACCTG
TCGTGCCAGCTGCATTAATGAATCGGCCAACGCGCGGGGAGAGGCGGTTTGCGTATTGGGCGCTCTTCCG
CTTCCTCGCTCACTGACTCGCTGCGCTCGGTCGTTCGGCTGCGGCGAGCGGTATCAGCTCACTCAAAGGC
GGTAATACGGTTATCCACAGAATCAGGGGATAACGCAGGAAAGAACATGTGAGCAAAAGGCCAGCAAAAG
GCCAGGAACCGTAAAAAGGCCGCGTTGCTGGCGTTTTTCCATAGGCTCCGCCCCCCTGACGAGCATCACA
AAAATCGACGCTCAAGTCAGAGGTGGCGAAACCCGACAGGACTATAAAGATACCAGGCGTTTCCCCCTGG
AAGCTCCCTCGTGCGCTCTCCTGTTCCGACCCTGCCGCTTACCGGATACCTGTCCGCCTTTCTCCCTTCG
GGAAGCGTGGCGCTTTCTCATAGCTCACGCTGTAGGTATCTCAGTTCGGTGTAGGTCGTTCGCTCCAAGC
TGGGCTGTGTGCACGAACCCCCCGTTCAGCCCGACCGCTGCGCCTTATCCGGTAACTATCGTCTTGAGTC
CAACCCGGTAAGACACGACTTATCGCCACTGGCAGCAGCCACTGGTAACAGGATTAGCAGAGCGAGGTAT
GTAGGCGGTGCTACAGAGTTCTTGAAGTGGTGGCCTAACTACGGCTACACTAGAAGAACAGTATTTGGTA
TCTGCGCTCTGCTGAAGCCAGTTACCTTCGGAAAAAGAGTTGGTAGCTCTTGATCCGGCAAACAAACCAC
CGCTGGTAGCGGTGGTTTTTTTGTTTGCAAGCAGCAGATTACGCGCAGAAAAAAAGGATCTCAAGAAGAT
CCTTTGATCTTTTCTACGGGGTCTGACGCTCAGTGGAACGAAAACTCACGTTAAGGGATTTTGGTCATGA
GATTATCAAAAAGGATCTTCACCTAGATCCTTTTAAATTAAAAATGAAGTTTTAAATCAATCTAAAGTAT
ATATGAGTAAACTTGGTCTGACAGTTACCAATGCTTAATCAGTGAGGCACCTATCTCAGCGATCTGTCTA
TTTCGTTCATCCATAGTTGCCTGACTCCCCGTCGTGTAGATAACTACGATACGGGAGGGCTTACCATCTG
GCCCCAGTGCTGCAATGATACCGCGAGACCCACGCTCACCGGCTCCAGATTTATCAGCAATAAACCAGCC
AGCCGGAAGGGCCGAGCGCAGAAGTGGTCCTGCAACTTTATCCGCCTCCATCCAGTCTATTAATTGTTGC
CGGGAAGCTAGAGTAAGTAGTTCGCCAGTTAATAGTTTGCGCAACGTTGTTGCCATTGCTACAGGCATCG
TGGTGTCACGCTCGTCGTTTGGTATGGCTTCATTCAGCTCCGGTTCCCAACGATCAAGGCGAGTTACATG
ATCCCCCATGTTGTGCAAAAAAGCGGTTAGCTCCTTCGGTCCTCCGATCGTTGTCAGAAGTAAGTTGGCC
GCAGTGTTATCACTCATGGTTATGGCAGCACTGCATAATTCTCTTACTGTCATGCCATCCGTAAGATGCT
TTTCTGTGACTGGTGAGTACTCAACCAAGTCATTCTGAGAATAGTGTATGCGGCGACCGAGTTGCTCTTG
CCCGGCGTCAATACGGGATAATACCGCGCCACATAGCAGAACTTTAAAAGTGCTCATCATTGGAAAACGT
TCTTCGGGGCGAAAACTCTCAAGGATCTTACCGCTGTTGAGATCCAGTTCGATGTAACCCACTCGTGCAC
CCAACTGATCTTCAGCATCTTTTACTTTCACCAGCGTTTCTGGGTGAGCAAAAACAGGAAGGCAAAATGC
CGCAAAAAAGGGAATAAGGGCGACACGGAAATGTTGAATACTCATACTCTTCCTTTTTCAATATTATTGA
AGCATTTATCAGGGTTATTGTCTCATGAGCGGATACATATTTGAATGTATTTAGAAAAATAAACAAATAG
GGGTTCCGCGCACATTTCCCCGAAAAGTGCCACCTGACGTCGACGGATCGGGAGATCAACTTGTTTATTG
CAGCTTATAATGGTTACAAATAAAGCAATAGCATCACAAATTTCACAAATAAAGCATTTTTTTCACTGCA
TTCTAGTTGTGGTTTGTCCAAACTCATCAATGTATCTTATCATGTCTGGATCAACTGGATAACTCAAGCT
AACCAAAATCATCCCAAACTTCCCACCCCATACCCTATTACCACTGCCAATTACCTGTGGTTTCATTTAC
TCTAAACCTGTGATTCCTCTGAATTATTTTCATTTTAAAGAAATTGTATTTGTTAAATATGTACTACAAA
CTTAGTAGT
