>Addgene plasmid #86010 | LVXN-Neo-NSD2 | depositor partial sequence | sequence record 167431 | Inserted NSD2 gene sequence
ATGGAATTTAGCATCAAGCAGAGTCCCCTTTCTGTTCAGAGTGTTGTAAAGTGCATAAAGATGAAGCAGG
CACCAGAAATCCTCGGCAGTGCCAACGGGAAGACTCCGAGCTGCGAGGTGAACCGCGAGTGTTCTGTGTT
CCTCAGCAAAGCCCAGCTCTCCAGTAGCCTGCAGGAGGGGGTCATGCAGAAGTTTAACGGCCACGACGCC
CTGCCCTTTATTCCAGCCGACAAGCTGAAAGATCTTACTTCCCGGGTGTTTAATGGAGAACCCGGCGCAC
ACGATGCCAAACTGCGTTTTGAGTCCCAGGAAATGAAAGGGATTGGGACACCCCCTAACACTACCCCTAT
CAAAAATGGCTCTCCAGAAATTAAGCTGAAAATCACCAAAACATACATGAATGGGAAGCCTCTCTTTGAA
TCTTCCATTTGTGGTGACAGTGCTGCTGATGTGTCTCAGTCAGAAGAAAATGGACAAAAACCAGAAAACA
AGGCGAGAAGGAACAGGAAGAGGAGCATAAAATATGACTCCTTGCTGGAGCAGGGCCTTGTCGAAGCAGC
TCTTGTGTCTAAGATCTCAAGTCCTTCAGATAAAAAGATTCCAGCTAAGAAAGAGTCTTGTCCAAACACT
GGAAGAGACAAAGACCACCTGTTGAAATACAACGTTGGTGATTTGGTGTGGTCCAAAGTGTCGGGTTACC
CTTGGTGGCCTTGCATGGTTTCTGCAGATCCACTCCTTCACAGCTATACCAAACTTAAAGGTCAGAAAAA
GAGTGCACGCCAGTATCACGTACAGTTCTTTGGTGACGCCCCAGAAAGAGCTTGGATATTTGAGAAGAGC
CTCGTAGCTTTTGAAGGAGAAGGACAGTTTGAAAAATTATGCCAGGAAAGTGCCAAGCAGGCACCCACGA
AAGCTGAGAAAATTAAGCTATTGAAACCAATTTCAGGGAAATTGAGGGCCCAGTGGGAAATGGGCATTGT
TCAAGCAGAAGAAGCTGCAAGCATGTCAGTGGAGGAGCGGAAAGCCAAGTTCACCTTTCTCTATGTGGGG
GACCAGCTTCATCTCAACCCTCAAGTAGCCAAGGAGGCTGGCATTGCTGCAGAGTCTTTGGGAGAAATGG
CAGAATCCTCAGGAGTCAGTGAAGAAGCTGCTGAAAACCCCAAGTCTGTGAGAGAAGAGTGCATTCCCAT
GAAGAGAAGGCGGAGGGCCAAACTGTGTAGCTCTGCAGAGACCCTGGAGAGTCACCCCGACATAGGGAAG
AGTACTCCTCAAAAGACGGCAGAGGCTGACCCCAGAAGAGGAGTAGGGTCTCCTCCTGGGAGGAAGAAGA
CCACAGTCTCCATGCCACGAAGCAGGAAGGGAGATGCAGCATCCCAGTTTTTGGTCTTCTGTCAAAAACA
CAGGGATGAGGTGGTAGCTGAGCACCCAGATGCTTCAGGTGAGGAGATTGAAGAGCTGCTCAGGTCACAG
TGGAGTCTGCTGAGTGAGAAGCAGAGAGCACGCTACAACACCAAGTTTGCCCTGGTGGCCCCTGTCCAGG
CTGAAGAAGACTCTGGTAATGTAAATGGGAAAAAAAGAAACCACACAAAGAGGATACAGGACCCTACAGA
AGATGCTGAAGCTGAGGACACACCCAGGAAAAGACTCAGGACGGACAAGCACAGTCTTCGGAAGAGAGAC
ACAATCACTGACAAAACGGCCAGAACAAGCTCTTACAAGGCCATGGAGGCAGCCTCCTCGCTCAAGAGCC
AGGCAGCAACGAAAAATCTGTCTGATGCATGTAAACCACTGAAGAAGCGAAATCGGGCTTCCACGGCAGC
ATCTTCAGCTCTTGGGTTTAGCAAAAGTTCATCTCCTTCTGCATCCTTAACTGAGAATGAGGTCTCGGAC
AGCCCGGGAGACGAGCCCTCGGAGTCCCCATACGAAAGTGCAGACGAAACACAAACTGAAGTATCTGTCT
CATCCAAAAAGTCTGAGCGAGGAGTGACTGCCAAAAAGGAGTATGTGTGCCAGCTGTGTGAGAAGCCGGG
CAGCCTCCTGCTCTGTGAAGGACCCTGCTGCGGAGCTTTCCACCTCGCCTGCCTTGGGCTTTCCCGGAGG
CCAGAAGGGAGGTTCACCTGCAGCGAGTGTGCCTCAGGGATTCACTCATGTTTCGTGTGTAAAGAGAGCA
AGACAGATGTTAAGCGCTGTGTGGTAACTCAGTGTGGAAAATTTTACCATGAGGCTTGTGTGAAAAAATA
CCCTCTGACTGTATTTGAGAGCCGAGGTTTCCGCTGCCCCCTCCACAGCTGTGTGAGCTGCCATGCTTCC
AACCCTTCAAACCCAAGGCCGTCAAAAGGTAAAATGATGCGGTGTGTCCGCTGCCCCGTTGCCTATCACA
GCGGGGATGCTTGTCTGGCAGCAGGATGCTCAGTGATCGCCTCCAACAGCATCATCTGCACTGCCCACTT
CACTGCTCGGAAGGGGAAGCGACACCACGCCCACGTCAACGTGAGCTGGTGCTTCGTGTGCTCCAAAGGG
GGGAGCCTTCTGTGCTGTGAGTCCTGCCCAGCGGCCTTCCACCCTGACTGCCTGAACATCGAGATGCCTG
ACGGCAGCTGGTTCTGCAATGACTGCAGGGCTGGGAAGAAGCTGCACTTCCAGGATATCATTTGGGTGAA
ACTTGGGAACTACAGATGGTGGCCGGCAGAAGTTTGCCATCCCAAAAATGTTCCCCCAAATATTCAGAAA
ATGAAGCACGAGATTGGAGAATTCCCTGTGTTTTTCTTTGGGTCTAAAGATTATTACTGGACGCATCAGG
CGCGAGTGTTCCCGTACATGGAGGGGGACCGGGGCAGCCGCTACCAGGGGGTCAGAGGGATCGGAAGAGT
CTTCAAAAACGCACTGCAAGAAGCTGAAGCTCGTTTTCGTGAAATTAAGCTTCAGAGGGAAGCCCGAGAA
ACACAGGAGAGCGAGCGCAAGCCCCCACCATACAAGCACATCAAGGTGAATAAGCCTTACGGGAAAGTCC
AGATCTACACAGCGGATATTTCAGAAATCCCTAAGTGCAACTGCAAGCCCACAGATGAGAATCCTTGTGG
CTTTGATTCGGAGTGTCTGAACAGGATGCTGATGTTTGAGTGCCACCCGCAGGTGTGTCCCGCGGGCGAG
TTCTGCCAGAACCAGTGCTTCACCAAGCGCCAGTACCCAGAGACCAAGATCATCAAGACAGATGGCAAAG
GGTGGGGCCTGGTCGCCAAGAGGGACATCAGAAAGGGAGAATTTGTTAACGAGTACGTTGGGGAGCTGAT
CGACGAGGAGGAGTGCATGGCGAGAATCAAGCACGCACACGAGAACGACATCACCCACTTCTACATGCTC
ACTATAGACAAGGACCGTATAATAGACGCTGGCCCCAAAGGAAACTACTCTCGATTTATGAATCACAGCT
GCCAGCCCAACTGTGAGACCCTCAAGTGGACAGTGAATGGGGACACTCGTGTGGGCCTGTTTGCCGTCTG
TGACATTCCTGCAGGGACGGAGCTGACTTTTAACTACAACCTCGATTGTCTGGGCAATGAAAAAACGGTC
TGCCGGTGTGGAGCCTCCAATTGCAGTGGATTCCTCGGGGATAGACCAAAGACCTCGACGACCCTTTCAT
CAGAGGAAAAGGGCAAAAAGACCAAGAAGAAAACGAGGCGGCGCAGAGCAAAAGGGGAAGGGAAGAGGCA
GTCAGAGGACGAGTGCTTCCGCTGCGGTGATGGCGGGCAGCTGGTGCTGTGTGACCGCAAGTTCTGCACC
AAGGCCTACCACCTGTCCTGCCTGGGCCTTGGCAAGCGGCCCTTCGGGAAGTGGGAATGTCCTTGGCATC
ATTGTGACGTGTGTGGCAAACCTTCGACTTCATTTTGCCACCTCTGCCCCAATTCGTTCTGTAAGGAGCA
CCAGGACGGGACAGCCTTCAGCTGCACCCCGGACGGGCGGTCCTACTGCTGTGAGCATGACTTAGGGGCG
GCATCGGTCAGAAGCACCAAGACTGAGAAGCCCCCCCCAGAGCCAGGGAAGCCGAAGGGGAAGAGGCGGC
GGCGGAGGGGCTGGCGGAGAGTCACAGAGGGCAAATAG
