>Addgene plasmid #86010 | LVXN-Neo-NSD2 | addgene partial sequence | sequence record 169919 | Addgene Partial NGS Result
AATTGGTTTAACATAACAAATTGGCTGTGGTATATAAAATTATTCATAATGATAGTAGGAGGCTTGGTAG
GTTTAAGAATAGTTTTTGCTGTACTTTCTATAGTGAATAGAGTTAGGCAGGGATATTCACCATTATCGTT
TCAGACCCACCTCCCAACCCCGAGGGGACCCGACAGGCCCGAAGGAATAGAAGAAGAAGGTGGAGAGAGA
GACAGAGACAGATCCATTCGATTAGTGAACGGATCTCGACGGTATCGCCTTTAAAAGAAAAGGGGGGATT
GGGGGGTACAGTGCAGGGGAAAGAATAGTAGACATAATAGCAACAGACATACAAACTAAAGAATTACAAA
AACAAATTACAAAAATTCAAAATTTTCGGGTTTATTACAGGGACAGCAGAGATCCAGTTTATCGATAAGC
TTGGGAGTTCCGCGTTACATAACTTACGGTAAATGGCCCGCCTGGCTGACCGCCCAACGACCCCCGCCCA
TTGACGTCAATAATGACGTATGTTCCCATAGTAACGCCAATAGGGACTTTCCATTGACGTCAATGGGTGG
AGTATTTACGGTAAACTGCCCACTTGGCAGTACATCAAGTGTATCATATGCCAAGTACGCCCCCTATTGA
CGTCAATGACGGTAAATGGCCCGCCTGGCATTATGCCCAGTACATGACCTTATGGGACTTTCCTACTTGG
CAGTACATCTACGTATTAGTCATCGCTATTACCATGGTGATGCGGTTTTGGCAGTACATCAATGGGCGTG
GATAGCGGTTTGACTCACGGGGATTTCCAAGTCTCCACCCCATTGACGTCAATGGGAGTTTGTTTTGGCA
CCAAAATCAACGGGACTTTCCAAAATGTCGTAACAACTCCGCCCCATTGACGCAAATGGGCGGTAGGCGT
GTACGGTGGGAGGTCTATATAAGCAGAGCTCGTTTAGTGAACCGTCAGATCGCCTGGAGACGCCATCCAC
GCTGTTTTGACCTCCATAGAAGACACCGACTCTACTAGAGGATCTATTTCCGGTGAATTGTACCGACGAC
GACGACAAGGCACAAGTTTGTACAAAAAAGCAGGCTCCGCGGCCGCCACCATGGACTACAAGGACGACGA
TGACAAAGGTGGTTCTGGAGGATCAGAATTTAGCATCAAGCAGAGTCCCCTTTCTGTTCAGAGTGTTGTA
AAGTGCATAAAGATGAAGCAGGCACCAGAAATCCTCGGCAGTGCCAACGGGAAGACTCCGAGCTGCGAGG
TGAACCGCGAGTGTTCTGTGTTCCTCAGCAAAGCCCAGCTCTCCAGTAGCCTGCAGGAGGGGGTCATGCA
GAAGTTTAACGGCCACGACGCCCTGCCCTTTATTCCAGCCGACAAGCTGAAAGATCTTACTTCCCGGGTG
TTTAATGGAGAACCCGGCGCACACGATGCCAAACTGCGTTTTGAGTCCCAGGAAATGAAAGGGATTGGGA
CACCCCCTAACACTACCCCTATCAAAAATGGCTCTCCAGAAATTAAGCTGAAAATCACCAAAACATACAT
GAATGGGAAGCCTCTCTTTGAATCTTCCATTTGTGGTGACAGTGCTGCTGATGTGTCTCAGTCAGAAGAA
AATGGACAAAAACCAGAAAACAAGGCGAGAAGGAACAGGAAGAGGAGCATAAAATATGACTCCTTGCTGG
AGCAGGGCCTTGTCGAAGCAGCTCTTGTGTCTAAGATCTCAAGTCCTTCAGATAAAAAGATTCCAGCTAA
GAAAGAGTCTTGTCCAAACACTGGAAGAGACAAAGACCACCTGTTGAAATACAACGTTGGTGATTTGGTG
TGGTCCAAAGTGTCGGGTTACCCTTGGTGGCCTTGCATGGTTTCTGCAGATCCACTCCTTCACAGCTATA
CCAAACTTAAAGGTCAGAAAAAGAGTGCACGCCAGTATCACGTACAGTTCTTTGGTGACGCCCCAGAAAG
AGCTTGGATATTTGAGAAGAGCCTCGTAGCTTTTGAAGGAGAAGGACAGTTTGAAAAATTATGCCAGGAA
AGTGCCAAGCAGGCACCCACGAAAGCTGAGAAAATTAAGCTATTGAAACCAATTTCAGGGAAATTGAGGG
CCCAGTGGGAAATGGGCATTGTTCAAGCAGAAGAAGCTGCAAGCATGTCAGTGGAGGAGCGGAAAGCCAA
GTTCACCTTTCTCTATGTGGGGGACCAGCTTCATCTCAACCCTCAAGTAGCCAAGGAGGCTGGCATTGCT
GCAGAGTCTTTGGGAGAAATGGCAGAATCCTCAGGAGTCAGTGAAGAAGCTGCTGAAAACCCCAAGTCTG
TGAGAGAAGAGTGCATTCCCATGAAGAGAAGGCGGAGGGCCAAACTGTGTAGCTCTGCAGAGACCCTGGA
GAGTCACCCCGACATAGGGAAGAGTACTCCTCAAAAGACGGCAGAGGCTGACCCCAGAAGAGGAGTAGGG
TCTCCTCCTGGGAGGAAGAAGACCACAGTCTCCATGCCACGAAGCAGGAAGGGAGATGCAGCATCCCAGT
TTTTGGTCTTCTGTCAAAAACACAGGGATGAGGTGGTAGCTGAGCACCCAGATGCTTCAGGTGAGGAGAT
TGAAGAGCTGCTCAGGTCACAGTGGAGTCTGCTGAGTGAGAAGCAGAGAGCACGCTACAACACCAAGTTT
GCCCTGGTGGCCCCTGTCCAGGCTGAAGAAGACTCTGGTAATGTAAATGGGAAAAAAAGAAACCACACAA
AGAGGATACAGGACCCTACAGAAGATGCTGAAGCTGAGGACACACCCAGGAAAAGACTCAGGACGGACAA
GCACAGTCTTCGGAAGAGAGACACAATCACTGACAAAACGGCCAGAACAAGCTCTTACAAGGCCATGGAG
GCAGCCTCCTCGCTCAAGAGCCAGGCAGCAACGAAAAATCTGTCTGATGCATGTAAACCACTGAAGAAGC
GAAATCGGGCTTCCACGGCAGCATCTTCAGCTCTTGGGTTTAGCAAAAGTTCATCTCCTTCTGCATCCTT
AACTGAGAATGAGGTCTCGGACAGCCCGGGAGACGAGCCCTCGGAGTCCCCATACGAAAGTGCAGACGAA
ACACAAACTGAAGTATCTGTCTCATCCAAAAAGTCTGAGCGAGGAGTGACTGCCAAAAAGGAGTATGTGT
GCCAGCTGTGTGAGAAGCCGGGCAGCCTCCTGCTCTGTGAAGGACCCTGCTGCGGAGCTTTCCACCTCGC
CTGCCTTGGGCTTTCCCGGAGGCCAGAAGGGAGGTTCACCTGCAGCGAGTGTGCCTCAGGGATTCACTCA
TGTTTCGTGTGTAAAGAGAGCAAGACAGATGTTAAGCGCTGTGTGGTAACTCAGTGTGGAAAATTTTACC
ATGAGGCTTGTGTGAAAAAATACCCTCTGACTGTATTTGAGAGCCGAGGTTTCCGCTGCCCCCTCCACAG
CTGTGTGAGCTGCCATGCTTCCAACCCTTCAAACCCAAGGCCGTCAAAAGGTAAAATGATGCGGTGTGTC
CGCTGCCCCGTTGCCTATCACAGCGGGGATGCTTGTCTGGCAGCAGGATGCTCAGTGATCGCCTCCAACA
GCATCATCTGCACTGCCCACTTCACTGCTCGGAAGGGGAAGCGACACCACGCCCACGTCAACGTGAGCTG
GTGCTTCGTGTGCTCCAAAGGGGGGAGCCTTCTGTGCTGTGAGTCCTGCCCAGCGGCCTTCCACCCTGAC
TGCCTGAACATCGAGATGCCTGACGGCAGCTGGTTCTGCAATGACTGCAGGGCTGGGAAGAAGCTGCACT
TCCAGGATATCATTTGGGTGAAACTTGGGAACTACAGATGGTGGCCGGCAGAAGTTTGCCATCCCAAAAA
TGTTCCCCCAAATATTCAGAAAATGAAGCACGAGATTGGAGAATTCCCTGTGTTTTTCTTTGGGTCTAAA
GATTATTACTGGACGCATCAGGCGCGAGTGTTCCCGTACATGGAGGGGGACCGGGGCAGCCGCTACCAGG
GGGTCAGAGGGATCGGAAGAGTCTTCAAAAACGCACTGCAAGAAGCTGAAGCTCGTTTTCGTGAAATTAA
GCTTCAGAGGGAAGCCCGAGAAACACAGGAGAGCGAGCGCAAGCCCCCACCATACAAGCACATCAAGGTC
AACAAACCCTATGGCCGCGTCCAGATCTACACAGCGGATATTTCAGAAATCCCTAAGTGCAACTGCAAGC
CCACAGATGAGAATCCTTGTGGCTTTGATTCGGAGTGTCTGAACAGGATGCTGATGTTTGAGTGCCACCC
GCAGGTGTGTCCCGCGGGCGAGTTCTGCCAGAACCAGTGCTTCACCAAGCGCCAGTACCCAGAGACCAAG
ATCATCAAGACAGATGGCAAAGGGTGGGGCCTGGTCGCCAAGAGGGACATCAGAAAGGGAGAATTTGTTA
ACGAGTACGTTGGGGAGCTGATCGACGAGGAGGAGTGCATGGCGAGAATCAAGCACGCACACGAGAACGA
CATCACCCACTTCTACATGCTCACTATAGACAAGGACCGTATAATAGACGCTGGCCCCAAAGGAAACTAC
TCTCGATTTATGAATCACAGCTGCCAGCCCAACTGTGAGACCCTCAAGTGGACAGTGAATGGGGACACTC
GTGTGGGCCTGTTTGCCGTCTGTGACATTCCTGCAGGGACGGAGCTGACTTTTAACTACAACCTCGATTG
TCTGGGCAATGAAAAAACGGTCTGCCGATGTGGAGCCTCCAATTGCAGTGGATTCCTCGGGGATAGACCA
AAGACCTCGACGACCCTTTCATCAGAGGAAAAGGGCAAAAAGACCAAGAAGAAAACGAGGCGGCGCAGAG
CAAAAGGGGAAGGGAAGAGGCAGTCAGAGGACGAGTGCTTCCGCTGCGGTGATGGCGGGCAGCTGGTGCT
GTGTGACCGCAAGTTCTGCACCAAGGCCTACCACCTGTCCTGCCTGGGCCTTGGCAAGCGGCCCTTCGGG
AAGTGGGAATGTCCTTGGCATCATTGTGACGTGTGTGGGAAGCCCTCTACCTCTTTCTGCCACCTCTGCC
CCAATTCGTTCTGTAAGGAGCACCAGGACGGGACAGCCTTCAGCTGCACCCCGGACGGGCGGTCCTACTG
CTGTGAGCATGACTTAGGGGCGGCATCGGTCAGAAGCACCAAGACTGAGAAGCCCCCCCCAGAGCCAGGG
AAGCCGAAGGGGAAGAGGCGGCGGCGGAGGGGCTGGCGGAGAGTCACAGAGGGCAAATGAGGCGCGCCGA
CCCAGCTTTCTTGTACAAAGTGGTTGCGATGATCCCGCCCCTCTCCCTCCCCCCCCCCTAACGTTACTGG
CCGAAGCCGCTTGGAATAAGGCCGGTGTGCGTTTGTCTATATGTTATTTTCCACCATATTGCCGTCTTTT
GGCAATGTGAGGGCCCGGAAACCTGGCCCTGTCTTCTTGACGAGCATTCCTAGGGGTCTTTCCCCTCTCG
CCAAAGGAATGCAAGGTCTGTTGAATGTCGTGAAGGAAGCAGTTCCTCTGGAAGCTTCTTGAAGACAAAC
AACGTCTGTAGCGACCCTTTGCAGGCAGCGGAACCCCCCACCTGGCGACAGGTGCCTCTGCGGCCAAAAG
CCACGTGTATAAGATACACCTGCAAAGGCGGCACAACCCCAGTGCCACGTTGTGAGTTGGATAGTTGTGG
AAAGAGTCAAATGGCTCTCCTCAAGCGTATTCAACAAGGGGCTGAAGGATGCCCAGAAGGTACCCCATTG
TATGGGATCTGATCTGGGGCCTCGGTGCACATGCTTTACATGTGTTTAGTCGAGGTTAAAAAAACGTCTA
GGCCCCCCGAACCACGGGGACGTGGTTTTCCTTTGAAAAACACGATGATAAGCTTGCCACAACCATGGCT
GAACAAGATGGATTGCACGCAGGTTCTCCGGCCGCTTGGGTGGAGAGGCTATTCGGCTATGACTGGGCAC
AACAGACAATCGGCTGCTCTGATGCCGCCGTGTTCCGGCTGTCAGCGCAGGGGCGCCCGGTTCTTTTTGT
CAAGACCGACCTGTCCGGTGCCCTGAATGAACTGCAGGACGAGGCAGCGCGGCTATCGTGGCTGGCCACG
ACGGGCGTTCCTTGCGCAGCTGTGCTCGACGTTGTCACTGAAGCGGGAAGGGACTG
