>Addgene plasmid #86010 | LVXN-Neo-NSD2 | addgene partial sequence | sequence record 169964 | Addgene Partial NGS Result
CCCCATACCCTATTACCACTGCCAATTACCTGTGGTTTCATTTACTCTAAACCTGTGATTCCTCTGAATT
ATTTTCATTTTAAAGAAATTGTATTTGTTAAATATGTACTACAAACTTAGTAGTTGGAAGGGCTAATTCA
CTCCCAAAGAAGACAAGATATCCTTGATCTGTGGATCTACCACACACAAGGCTACTTCCCTGATTAGCAG
AACTACACACCAGGGCCAGGGGTCAGATATCCACTGACCTTTGGATGGTGCTACAAGCTAGTACCAGTTG
AGCCAGATAAGGTAGAAGAGGCCAATAAAGGAGAGAACACCAGCTTGTTACACCCTGTGAGCCTGCATGG
GATGGATGACCCGGAGAGAGAAGTGTTAGAGTGGAGGTTTGACAGCCGCCTAGCATTTCATCACGTGGCC
CGAGAGCTGCATCCGGAGTACTTCAAGAACTGCTGATATCGAGCTTGCTACAAGGGACTTTCCGCTGGGG
ACTTTCCAGGGAGGCGTGGCCTGGGCGGGACTGGGGAGTGGCGAGCCCTCAGATCCTGCATATAAGCAGC
TGCTTTTTGCCTGTACTGGGTCTCTCTGGTTAGACCAGATCTGAGCCTGGGAGCTCTCTGGCTAACTAGG
GAACCCACTGCTTAAGCCTCAATAAAGCTTGCCTTGAGTGCTTCAAGTAGTGTGTGCCCGTCTGTTGTGT
GACTCTGGTAACTAGAGATCCCTCAGACCCTTTTAGTCAGTGTGGAAAATCTCTAGCAGTGGCGCCCGAA
CAGGGACTTGAAAGCGAAAGGGAAACCAGAGGAGCTCTCTCGACGCAGGACTCGGCTTGCTGAAGCGCGC
ACGGCAAGAGGCGAGGGGCGGCGACTGGTGAGTACGCCAAAAATTTTGACTAGCGGAGGCTAGAAGGAGA
GAGATGGGTGCGAGAGCGTCAGTATTAAGCGGGGGAGAATTAGATCGCGATGGGAAAAAATTCGGTTAAG
GCCAGGGGGAAAGAAAAAATATAAATTAAAACATATAGTATGGGCAAGCAGGGAGCTAGAACGATTCGCA
GTTAATCCTGGCCTGTTAGAAACATCAGAAGGCTGTAGACAAATACTGGGACAGCTACAACCATCCCTTC
AGACAGGATCAGAAGAACTTAGATCATTATATAATACAGTAGCAACCCTCTATTGTGTGCATCAAAGGAT
AGAGATAAAAGACACCAAGGAAGCTTTAGACAAGATAGAGGAAGAGCAAAACAAAAGTAAGACCACCGCA
CAGCAAGCGGCCGGCCGCTGATCTTCAGACCTGGAGGAGGAGATATGAGGGACAATTGGAGAAGTGAATT
ATATAAATATAAAGTAGTAAAAATTGAACCATTAGGAGTAGCACCCACCAAGGCAAAGAGAAGAGTGGTG
CAGAGAGAAAAAAGAGCAGTGGGAATAGGAGCTTTGTTCCTTGGGTTCTTGGGAGCAGCAGGAAGCACTA
TGGGCGCAGCGTCAATGACGCTGACGGTACAGGCCAGACAATTATTGTCTGGTATAGTGCAGCAGCAGAA
CAATTTGCTGAGGGCTATTGAGGCGCAACAGCATCTGTTGCAACTCACAGTCTGGGGCATCAAGCAGCTC
CAGGCAAGAATCCTGGCTGTGGAAAGATACCTAAAGGATCAACAGCTCCTGGGGATTTGGGGTTGCTCTG
GAAAACTCATTTGCACCACTGCTGTGCCTTGGAATGCTAGTTGGAGTAATAAATCTCTGGAACAGATTTG
GAATCACACGACCTGGATGGAGTGGGACAGAGAAATTAACAATTACACAAGCTTAATACACTCCTTAATT
GAAGAATCGCAAAACCAGCAAGAAAAGAATGAACAAGAATTATTGGAATTAGATAAATGGGCAAGTTTGT
GGAATTGGTTTAACATAACAAATTGGCTGTGGTATATAAAATTATTCATAATGATAGTAGGAGGCTTGGT
AGGTTTAAGAATAGTTTTTGCTGTACTTTCTATAGTGAATAGAGTTAGGCAGGGATATTCACCATTATCG
TTTCAGACCCACCTCCCAACCCCGAGGGGACCCGACAGGCCCGAAGGAATAGAAGAAGAAGGTGGAGAGA
GAGACAGAGACAGATCCATTCGATTAGTGAACGGATCTCGACGGTATCGCCTTTAAAAGAAAAGGGGGGA
TTGGGGGGTACAGTGCAGGGGAAAGAATAGTAGACATAATAGCAACAGACATACAAACTAAAGAATTACA
AAAACAAATTACAAAAATTCAAAATTTTCGGGTTTATTACAGGGACAGCAGAGATCCAGTTTATCGATAA
GCTTGGGAGTTCCGCGTTACATAACTTACGGTAAATGGCCCGCCTGGCTGACCGCCCAACGACCCCCGCC
CATTGACGTCAATAATGACGTATGTTCCCATAGTAACGCCAATAGGGACTTTCCATTGACGTCAATGGGT
GGAGTATTTACGGTAAACTGCCCACTTGGCAGTACATCAAGTGTATCATATGCCAAGTACGCCCCCTATT
GACGTCAATGACGGTAAATGGCCCGCCTGGCATTATGCCCAGTACATGACCTTATGGGACTTTCCTACTT
GGCAGTACATCTACGTATTAGTCATCGCTATTACCATGGTGATGCGGTTTTGGCAGTACATCAATGGGCG
TGGATAGCGGTTTGACTCACGGGGATTTCCAAGTCTCCACCCCATTGACGTCAATGGGAGTTTGTTTTGG
CACCAAAATCAACGGGACTTTCCAAAATGTCGTAACAACTCCGCCCCATTGACGCAAATGGGCGGTAGGC
GTGTACGGTGGGAGGTCTATATAAGCAGAGCTCGTTTAGTGAACCGTCAGATCGCCTGGAGACGCCATCC
ACGCTGTTTTGACCTCCATAGAAGACACCGACTCTACTAGAGGATCTATTTCCGGTGAATTCCCCCTAAC
GTTACTGGCCGAAGCCGCTTGGAATAAGGCCGGTGTGCGTTTGTCTATATGTTATTTTCCACCATATTGC
CGTCTTTTGGCAATGTGAGGGCCCGGAAACCTGGCCCTGTCTTCTTGACGAGCATTCCTAGGGGTCTTTC
CCCTCTCGCCAAAGGAATGCAAGGTCTGTTGAATGTCGTGAAGGAAGCAGTTCCTCTGGAAGCTTCTTGA
AGACAAACAACGTCTGTAGCGACCCTTTGCAGGCAGCGGAACCCCCCACCTGGCGACAGGTGCCTCTGCG
GCCAAAAGCCACGTGTATAAGATACACCTGCAAAGGCGGCACAACCCCAGTGCCACGTTGTGAGTTGGAT
AGTTGTGGAAAGAGTCAAATGGCTCTCCTCAAGCGTATTCAACAAGGGGCTGAAGGATGCCCAGAAGGTA
CCCCATTGTATGGGATCTGATCTGGGGCCTCGGTGCACATGCTTTACATGTGTTTAGTCGAGGTTAAAAA
AACGTCTAGGCCCCCCGAACCACGGGGACGTGGTTTTCCTTTGAAAAACACGATGATAAGCTTGCCACAA
CCATGGCTGAACAAGATGGATTGCACGCAGGTTCTCCGGCCGCTTGGGTGGAGAGGCTATTCGGCTATGA
CTGGGCACAACAGACAATCGGCTGCTCTGATGCCGCCGTGTTCCGGCTGTCAGCGCAGGGGCGCCCGGTT
CTTTTTGTCAAGACCGACCTGTCCGGTGCCCTGAATGAACTGCAGGACGAGGCAGCGCGGCTATCGTGGC
TGGCCACGACGGGCGTTCCTTGCGCAGCTGTGCTCGACGTTGTCACTGAAGCGGGAAGGGACTGGCTGCT
ATTGGGCGAAGTGCCGGGGCAGGATCTCCTGTCATCTCACCTTGCTCCTGCCGAGAAAGTATCCATCATG
GCTGATGCAATGCGGCGGCTGCATACGCTTGATCCGGCTACCTGCCCATTCGACCACCAAGCGAAACATC
GCATCGAGCGAGCACGTACTCGGATGGAAGCCGGTCTTGTCGATCAGGATGATCTGGACGAAGAGCATCA
GGGGCTCGCGCCAGCCGAACTGTTCGCCAGGCTCAAGGCGCGCATGCCCGACGGCGAGGATCTCGTCGTG
ACCCATGGCGATGCCTGCTTGCCGAATATCATGGTGGAAAATGGCCGCTTTTCTGGATTCATCGACTGTG
GCCGGCTGGGTGTGGCGGACCGCTATCAGGACATAGCGTTGGCTACCCGTGATATTGCTGAAGAGCTTGG
CGGCGAATGGGCTGACCGCTTCCTCGTGCTTTACGGTATCGCCGCTCCCGATTCGCAGCGCATCGCCTTC
TATCGCCTTCTTGACGAGTTCTTCTGAACGCGTCTGGAACAATCAACCTCTGGATTACAAAATTTGTGAA
AGATTGACTGGTATTCTTAACTATGTTGCTCCTTTTACGCTATGTGGATACGCTGCTTTAATGCCTTTGT
ATCATGCTATTGCTTCCCGTATGGCTTTCATTTTCTCCTCCTTGTATAAATCCTGGTTGCTGTCTCTTTA
TGAGGAGTTGTGGCCCGTTGTCAGGCAACGTGGCGTGGTGTGCACTGTGTTTGCTGACGCAACCCCCACT
GGTTGGGGCATTGCCACCACCTGTCAGCTCCTTTCCGGGACTTTCGCTTTCCCCCTCCCTATTGCCACGG
CGGAACTCATCGCCGCCTGCCTTGCCCGCTGCTGGACAGGGGCTCGGCTGTTGGGCACTGACAATTCCGT
GGTGTTGTCGGGGAAGCTGACGTCCTTTCCATGGCTGCTCGCCTGTGTTGCCACCTGGATTCTGCGCGGG
ACGTCCTTCTGCTACGTCCCTTCGGCCCTCAATCCAGCGGACCTTCCTTCCCGCGGCCTGCTGCCGGCTC
TGCGGCCTCTTCCGCGTCTTCGCCTTCGCCCTCAGACGAGTCGGATCTCCCTTTGGGCCGCCTCCCCGCC
TGGAATTAATTCTGCAGTCGAGACCTAGAAAAACATGGAGCAATCACAAGTAGCAATACAGCAGCTACCA
ATGCTGATTGTGCCTGGCTAGAAGCACAAGAGGAGGAGGAGGTGGGTTTTCCAGTCACACCTCAGGTACC
TTTAAGACCAATGACTTACAAGGCAGCTGTAGATCTTAGCCACTTTTTAAAAGAAAAGAGGGGACTGGAA
GGGCTAATTCACTCCCAACGAAGACAAGATATCCTTGATCTGTGGATCTACCACACACAAGGCTACTTCC
CTGATTAGCAGAACTACACACCAGGGCCAGGGGTCAGATATCCACTGACCTTTGGATGGTGCTACAAGCT
AGTACCAGTTGAGCCAGATAAGGTAGAAGAGGCCAATAAAGGAGAGAACACCAGCTTGTTACACCCTGTG
AGCCTGCATGGGATGGATGACCCGGAGAGAGAAGTGTTAGAGTGGAGGTTTGACAGCCGCCTAGCATTTC
ATCACGTGGCCCGAGAGCTGCATCCGGAGTACTTCAAGAACTGCTGATATCGAGCTTGCTACAAGGGACT
TTCCGCTGGGGACTTTCCAGGGAGGCGTGGCCTGGGCGGGACTGGGGAGTGGCGAGCCCTCAGATCCTGC
ATATAAGCAGCTGCTTTTTGCCTGTACTGGGTCTCTCTGGTTAGACCAGATCTGAGCCTGGGAGCTCTCT
GGCTAACTAGGGAACCCACTGCTTAAGCCTCAATAAAGCTTGCCTTGAGTGCTTCAAGTAGTGTGTGCCC
GTCTGTTGTGTGACTCTGGTAACTAGAGATCCCTCAGACCCTTTTAGTCAGTGTGGAAAATCTCTAGCAG
TAGTAGTTCATGTCATCTTATTATTCAGTATTTATAACTTGCAAAGAAATGAATATCAGAGAGTGAGAGG
CCTTGACATTGCTAGCGTTTACCGTCGACCTCTAGCTAGAGCTTGGCGTAATCATGGTCATAGCTGTTTC
CTGTGTGAAATTGTTATCCGCTCACAATTCCACACAACATACGAGCCGGAAGCATAAAGTGTAAAGCCTG
GGGTGCCTAATGAGTGAGCTAACTCACATTAATTGCGTTGCGCTCACTGCCCGCTTTCCAGTCGGGAAAC
CTGTCGTGCCAGCTGCATTAATGAATCGGCCAACGCGCGGGGAGAGGCGGTTTGCGTATTGGGCGCTCTT
CCGCTTCCTCGCTCACTGACTCGCTGCGCTCGGTCGTTCGGCTGCGGCGAGCGGTATCAGCTCACTCAAA
GGCGGTAATACGGTTATCCACAGAATCAGGGGATAACGCAGGAAAGAACATGTGAGCAAAAGGCCAGCAA
AAGGCCAGGAACCGTAAAAAGGCCGCGTTGCTGGCGTTTTTCCATAGGCTCCGCCCCCCTGACGAGCATC
ACAAAAATCGACGCTCAAGTCAGAGGTGGCGAAACCCGACAGGACTATAAAGATACCAGGCGTTTCCCCC
TGGAAGCTCCCTCGTGCGCTCTCCTGTTCCGACCCTGCCGCTTACCGGATACCTGTCCGCCTTTCTCCCT
TCGGGAAGCGTGGCGCTTTCTCATAGCTCACGCTGTAGGTATCTCAGTTCGGTGTAGGTCGTTCGCTCCA
AGCTGGGCTGTGTGCACGAACCCCCCGTTCAGCCCGACCGCTGCGCCTTATCCGGTAACTATCGTCTTGA
GTCCAACCCGGTAAGACACGACTTATCGCCACTGGCAGCAGCCACTGGTAACAGGATTAGCAGAGCGAGG
TATGTAGGCGGTGCTACAGAGTTCTTGAAGTGGTGGCCTAACTACGGCTACACTAGAAGAACAGTATTTG
GTATCTGCGCTCTGCTGAAGCCAGTTACCTTCGGAAAAAGAGTTGGTAGCTCTTGATCCGGCAAACAAAC
CACCGCTGGTAGCGGTGGTTTTTTTGTTTGCAAGCAGCAGATTACGCGCAGAAAAAAAGGATCTCAAGAA
GATCCTTTGATCTTTTCTACGGGGTCTGACGCTCAGTGGAACGAAAACTCACGTTAAGGGATTTTGGTCA
TGAGATTATCAAAAAGGATCTTCACCTAGATCCTTTTAAATTAAAAATGAAGTTTTAAATCAATCTAAAG
TATATATGAGTAAACTTGGTCTGACAGTTACCAATGCTTAATCAGTGAGGCACCTATCTCAGCGATCTGT
CTATTTCGTTCATCCATAGTTGCCTGACTCCCCGTCGTGTAGATAACTACGATACGGGAGGGCTTACCAT
CTGGCCCCAGTGCTGCAATGATACCGCGAGACCCACGCTCACCGGCTCCAGATTTATCAGCAATAAACCA
GCCAGCCGGAAGGGCCGAGCGCAGAAGTGGTCCTGCAACTTTATCCGCCTCCATCCAGTCTATTAATTGT
TGCCGGGAAGCTAGAGTAAGTAGTTCGCCAGTTAATAGTTTGCGCAACGTTGTTGCCATTGCTACAGGCA
TCGTGGTGTCACGCTCGTCGTTTGGTATGGCTTCATTCAGCTCCGGTTCCCAACGATCAAGGCGAGTTAC
ATGATCCCCCATGTTGTGCAAAAAAGCGGTTAGCTCCTTCGGTCCTCCGATCGTTGTCAGAAGTAAGTTG
GCCGCAGTGTTATCACTCATGGTTATGGCAGCACTGCATAATTCTCTTACTGTCATGCCATCCGTAAGAT
GCTTTTCTGTGACTGGTGAGTACTCAACCAAGTCATTCTGAGAATAGTGTATGCGGCGACCGAGTTGCTC
TTGCCCGGCGTCAATACGGGATAATACCGCGCCACATAGCAGAACTTTAAAAGTGCTCATCATTGGAAAA
CGTTCTTCGGGGCGAAAACTCTCAAGGATCTTACCGCTGTTGAGATCCAGTTCGATGTAACCCACTCGTG
CACCCAACTGATCTTCAGCATCTTTTACTTTCACCAGCGTTTCTGGGTGAGCAAAAACAGGAAGGCAAAA
TGCCGCAAAAAAGGGAATAAGGGCGACACGGAAATGTTGAATACTCATACTCTTCCTTTTTCAATATTAT
TGAAGCATTTATCAGGGTTATTGTCTCATGAGCGGATACATATTTGAATGTATTTAGAAAAATAAACAAA
TAGGGGTTCCGCGCACATTTCCCCGAAAAGTGCCACCTGACGTCGACGGATCGGGAGATCAACTTGTTTA
TTGCAGCTTATAATGGTTACAAATAAAGCAATAGCATCACAAATTTCACAAATAAAGCATTTTTTTCACT
GCATTCTAGTTGTGGTTTGTCCAAACTCATCAATGTATCTTATCATGTCTGGATCAACTGGATAACTCAA
GCTAACCAAAATCATCCCAAACTTCCCA
