LOCUS       Exported 12482 bp ds-DNA circular SYN 12-MAY-2021
DEFINITION  express wild-type NSD2 in mammalian cells.
ACCESSION   .
VERSION     .
KEYWORDS    LVXN-Neo-NSD2
SOURCE      synthetic DNA construct
  ORGANISM  synthetic DNA construct
REFERENCE   1 (bases 1 to 12482)
  AUTHORS   Jaffe JD, Wang Y, Chan HM, Zhang J, Huether R, Kryukov GV, Bhang HE,
            Taylor JE, Hu M, Englund NP, Yan F, Wang Z, Robert McDonald E 3rd,
            Wei L, Ma J, Easton J, Yu Z, deBeaumount R, Gibaja V, Venkatesan K,
            Schlegel R, Sellers WR, Keen N, Liu J, Caponigro G, Barretina J,
            Cooke VG, Mullighan C, Carr SA, Downing JR, Garraway LA, Stegmeier F
  TITLE     Global chromatin profiling reveals NSD2 mutations in pediatric acute
            lymphoblastic leukemia.
  JOURNAL   Nat Genet. 2013 Nov;45(11):1386-91. doi: 10.1038/ng.2777. Epub 2013
            Sep 29.
  PUBMED    24076604
REFERENCE   2 (bases 1 to 12482)
  AUTHORS   .
  TITLE     Direct Submission
  JOURNAL   Exported May 12, 2021 from SnapGene Server 1.1.58
            http://www.snapgene.com
FEATURES             Location/Qualifiers
     source          1..12482
                     /organism="synthetic DNA construct"
                     /mol_type="other DNA"
     LTR             125..758
                     /label=3' LTR
                     /note="3' long terminal repeat (LTR) from HIV-1"
     misc_feature    805..930
                     /label=HIV-1 Psi
                     /note="packaging signal of human immunodeficiency virus
                     type 1"
     misc_feature    1427..1660
                     /label=RRE
                     /note="The Rev response element (RRE) of HIV-1 allows for
                     Rev-dependent mRNA export from the nucleus to the
                     cytoplasm."
     CDS             1845..1889
                     /codon_start=1
                     /product="antigenic peptide corresponding to amino acids
                     655 to 669 of the HIV envelope protein gp41 (Lutje Hulsik
                     et al., 2013)"
                     /label=gp41 peptide
                     /note="recognized by the 2H10 single-chain llama nanobody"
                     /translation="KNEQELLELDKWASL"
     misc_feature    2152..2267
                     /label=cPPT/CTS
                     /note="central polypurine tract and central termination
                     sequence of HIV-1 (lacking the first T)"
     enhancer        2325..2628
                     /label=CMV enhancer
                     /note="human cytomegalovirus immediate early enhancer"
     promoter        2629..2832
                     /label=CMV promoter
                     /note="human cytomegalovirus (CMV) immediate early
                     promoter"
     primer_bind     2783..2803
                     /label=CMV-F
                     /note="Human CMV immediate early promoter, forward primer"
     primer_bind     2829..2853
                     /label=LNCX
                     /note="Human CMV promoter, forward primer"
     CDS             2937..2951
                     /codon_start=1
                     /product="enterokinase recognition and cleavage site"
                     /label=enterokinase site
                     /translation="DDDDK"
     protein_bind    2954..2978
                     /gene="mutant version of attB"
                     /label=attB1
                     /bound_moiety="BP Clonase(TM)"
                     /note="recombination site for the Gateway(R) BP reaction"
     regulatory      2987..2996
                     /regulatory_class="other"
                     /note="vertebrate consensus sequence for strong initiation
                     of translation (Kozak, 1987)"
     CDS             2996..3019
                     /codon_start=1
                     /product="FLAG(R) epitope tag, followed by an enterokinase
                     cleavage site"
                     /label=FLAG
                     /translation="DYKDDDDK"
     CDS             5698..5709
                     /codon_start=1
                     /product="WELQut protease recognition and cleavage site"
                     /label=WELQut site
                     /translation="WELQ"
     protein_bind    complement(7142..7166)
                     /gene="mutant version of attB"
                     /label=attB2
                     /bound_moiety="BP Clonase(TM)"
                     /note="recombination site for the Gateway(R) BP reaction"
     misc_feature    7180..7753
                     /label=IRES
                     /note="internal ribosome entry site (IRES) of the
                     encephalomyocarditis virus (EMCV)"
     primer_bind     complement(7347..7364)
                     /label=IRES reverse
                     /note="IRES internal ribosome entry site, reverse primer.
                     Also called pCDH-rev"
     primer_bind     7574..7593
                     /label=IRES-F
                     /note="IRES internal ribosome entry site, forward primer"
     CDS             7767..8561
                     /codon_start=1
                     /gene="aph(3')-II (or nptII)"
                     /product="aminoglycoside phosphotransferase from Tn5"
                     /label=NeoR/KanR
                     /note="confers resistance to neomycin, kanamycin, and G418
                     (Geneticin(R))"
                     /translation="MAEQDGLHAGSPAAWVERLFGYDWAQQTIGCSDAAVFRLSAQGRP
                     VLFVKTDLSGALNELQDEAARLSWLATTGVPCAAVLDVVTEAGRDWLLLGEVPGQDLLS
                     SHLAPAEKVSIMADAMRRLHTLDPATCPFDHQAKHRIERARTRMEAGLVDQDDLDEEHQ
                     GLAPAELFARLKARMPDGEDLVVTHGDACLPNIMVENGRFSGFIDCGRLGVADRYQDIA
                     LATRDIAEELGGEWADRFLVLYGIAAPDSQRIAFYRLLDEFF"
     primer_bind     complement(7821..7840)
                     /label=Neo-R
                     /note="Neomycin resistance gene, reverse primer"
     primer_bind     8431..8450
                     /label=Neo-F
                     /note="Neomycin resistance gene, forward primer"
     misc_feature    8575..9163
                     /label=WPRE
                     /note="woodchuck hepatitis virus posttranscriptional
                     regulatory element"
     primer_bind     complement(8628..8648)
                     /label=WPRE-R
                     /note="WPRE, reverse primer"
     CDS             complement(9046..9057)
                     /codon_start=1
                     /product="Factor Xa recognition and cleavage site"
                     /label=Factor Xa site
                     /translation="IEGR"
     LTR             9370..10003
                     /label=3' LTR
                     /note="3' long terminal repeat (LTR) from HIV-1"
     primer_bind     complement(10131..10147)
                     /label=M13 rev
                     /note="common sequencing primer, one of multiple similar
                     variants"
     primer_bind     complement(10131..10147)
                     /label=M13 Reverse
                     /note="In lacZ gene. Also called M13-rev"
     primer_bind     complement(10144..10166)
                     /label=M13/pUC Reverse
                     /note="In lacZ gene"
     protein_bind    10155..10171
                     /label=lac operator
                     /bound_moiety="lac repressor encoded by lacI"
                     /note="The lac repressor binds to the lac operator to
                     inhibit transcription in E. coli. This inhibition can be
                     relieved by adding lactose or
                     isopropyl-beta-D-thiogalactopyranoside (IPTG)."
     promoter        complement(10179..10209)
                     /label=lac promoter
                     /note="promoter for the E. coli lac operon"
     protein_bind    10224..10245
                     /label=CAP binding site
                     /bound_moiety="E. coli catabolite activator protein"
                     /note="CAP binding activates transcription in the presence
                     of cAMP."
     primer_bind     complement(10362..10379)
                     /label=L4440
                     /note="L4440 vector, forward primer"
     rep_origin      complement(10533..11121)
                     /direction=LEFT
                     /label=ori
                     /note="high-copy-number ColE1/pMB1/pBR322/pUC origin of
                     replication"
     primer_bind     complement(10613..10632)
                     /label=pBR322ori-F
                     /note="pBR322 origin, forward primer"
     CDS             complement(11292..12152)
                     /codon_start=1
                     /gene="bla"
                     /product="beta-lactamase"
                     /label=AmpR
                     /note="confers resistance to ampicillin, carbenicillin, and
                     related antibiotics"
                     /translation="MSIQHFRVALIPFFAAFCLPVFAHPETLVKVKDAEDQLGARVGYI
                     ELDLNSGKILESFRPEERFPMMSTFKVLLCGAVLSRIDAGQEQLGRRIHYSQNDLVEYS
                     PVTEKHLTDGMTVRELCSAAITMSDNTAANLLLTTIGGPKELTAFLHNMGDHVTRLDRW
                     EPELNEAIPNDERDTTMPVAMATTLRKLLTGELLTLASRQQLIDWMEADKVAGPLLRSA
                     LPAGWFIADKSGAGERGSRGIIAALGPDGKPSRIVVIYTTGSQATMDERNRQIAEIGAS
                     LIKHW"
     primer_bind     11915..11934
                     /label=Amp-R
                     /note="Ampicillin resistance gene, reverse primer"
     promoter        complement(12153..12257)
                     /gene="bla"
                     /label=AmpR promoter
     polyA_signal    12305..12439
                     /label=SV40 poly(A) signal
                     /note="SV40 polyadenylation signal"
     primer_bind     complement(12342..12361)
                     /label=SV40pA-R
                     /note="SV40 polyA, reverse primer"
     primer_bind     12396..12415
                     /label=EBV-rev
                     /note="SV40 polyA terminator, reverse primer"
ORIGIN
        1 ccccataccc tattaccact gccaattacc tgtggtttca tttactctaa acctgtgatt
       61 cctctgaatt attttcattt taaagaaatt gtatttgtta aatatgtact acaaacttag
      121 tagttggaag ggctaattca ctcccaaaga agacaagata tccttgatct gtggatctac
      181 cacacacaag gctacttccc tgattagcag aactacacac cagggccagg ggtcagatat
      241 ccactgacct ttggatggtg ctacaagcta gtaccagttg agccagataa ggtagaagag
      301 gccaataaag gagagaacac cagcttgtta caccctgtga gcctgcatgg gatggatgac
      361 ccggagagag aagtgttaga gtggaggttt gacagccgcc tagcatttca tcacgtggcc
      421 cgagagctgc atccggagta cttcaagaac tgctgatatc gagcttgcta caagggactt
      481 tccgctgggg actttccagg gaggcgtggc ctgggcggga ctggggagtg gcgagccctc
      541 agatcctgca tataagcagc tgctttttgc ctgtactggg tctctctggt tagaccagat
      601 ctgagcctgg gagctctctg gctaactagg gaacccactg cttaagcctc aataaagctt
      661 gccttgagtg cttcaagtag tgtgtgcccg tctgttgtgt gactctggta actagagatc
      721 cctcagaccc ttttagtcag tgtggaaaat ctctagcagt ggcgcccgaa cagggacttg
      781 aaagcgaaag ggaaaccaga ggagctctct cgacgcagga ctcggcttgc tgaagcgcgc
      841 acggcaagag gcgaggggcg gcgactggtg agtacgccaa aaattttgac tagcggaggc
      901 tagaaggaga gagatgggtg cgagagcgtc agtattaagc gggggagaat tagatcgcga
      961 tgggaaaaaa ttcggttaag gccaggggga aagaaaaaat ataaattaaa acatatagta
     1021 tgggcaagca gggagctaga acgattcgca gttaatcctg gcctgttaga aacatcagaa
     1081 ggctgtagac aaatactggg acagctacaa ccatcccttc agacaggatc agaagaactt
     1141 agatcattat ataatacagt agcaaccctc tattgtgtgc atcaaaggat agagataaaa
     1201 gacaccaagg aagctttaga caagatagag gaagagcaaa acaaaagtaa gaccaccgca
     1261 cagcaagcgg ccggccgctg atcttcagac ctggaggagg agatatgagg gacaattgga
     1321 gaagtgaatt atataaatat aaagtagtaa aaattgaacc attaggagta gcacccacca
     1381 aggcaaagag aagagtggtg cagagagaaa aaagagcagt gggaatagga gctttgttcc
     1441 ttgggttctt gggagcagca ggaagcacta tgggcgcagc gtcaatgacg ctgacggtac
     1501 aggccagaca attattgtct ggtatagtgc agcagcagaa caatttgctg agggctattg
     1561 aggcgcaaca gcatctgttg caactcacag tctggggcat caagcagctc caggcaagaa
     1621 tcctggctgt ggaaagatac ctaaaggatc aacagctcct ggggatttgg ggttgctctg
     1681 gaaaactcat ttgcaccact gctgtgcctt ggaatgctag ttggagtaat aaatctctgg
     1741 aacagatttg gaatcacacg acctggatgg agtgggacag agaaattaac aattacacaa
     1801 gcttaataca ctccttaatt gaagaatcgc aaaaccagca agaaaagaat gaacaagaat
     1861 tattggaatt agataaatgg gcaagtttgt ggaattggtt taacataaca aattggctgt
     1921 ggtatataaa attattcata atgatagtag gaggcttggt aggtttaaga atagtttttg
     1981 ctgtactttc tatagtgaat agagttaggc agggatattc accattatcg tttcagaccc
     2041 acctcccaac cccgagggga cccgacaggc ccgaaggaat agaagaagaa ggtggagaga
     2101 gagacagaga cagatccatt cgattagtga acggatctcg acggtatcgc ctttaaaaga
     2161 aaagggggga ttggggggta cagtgcaggg gaaagaatag tagacataat agcaacagac
     2221 atacaaacta aagaattaca aaaacaaatt acaaaaattc aaaattttcg ggtttattac
     2281 agggacagca gagatccagt ttatcgataa gcttgggagt tccgcgttac ataacttacg
     2341 gtaaatggcc cgcctggctg accgcccaac gacccccgcc cattgacgtc aataatgacg
     2401 tatgttccca tagtaacgcc aatagggact ttccattgac gtcaatgggt ggagtattta
     2461 cggtaaactg cccacttggc agtacatcaa gtgtatcata tgccaagtac gccccctatt
     2521 gacgtcaatg acggtaaatg gcccgcctgg cattatgccc agtacatgac cttatgggac
     2581 tttcctactt ggcagtacat ctacgtatta gtcatcgcta ttaccatggt gatgcggttt
     2641 tggcagtaca tcaatgggcg tggatagcgg tttgactcac ggggatttcc aagtctccac
     2701 cccattgacg tcaatgggag tttgttttgg caccaaaatc aacgggactt tccaaaatgt
     2761 cgtaacaact ccgccccatt gacgcaaatg ggcggtaggc gtgtacggtg ggaggtctat
     2821 ataagcagag ctcgtttagt gaaccgtcag atcgcctgga gacgccatcc acgctgtttt
     2881 gacctccata gaagacaccg actctactag aggatctatt tccggtgaat tgtaccgacg
     2941 acgacgacaa ggcacaagtt tgtacaaaaa agcaggctcc gcggccgcca ccatggacta
     3001 caaggacgac gatgacaaag gtggttctgg aggatcagaa tttagcatca agcagagtcc
     3061 cctttctgtt cagagtgttg taaagtgcat aaagatgaag caggcaccag aaatcctcgg
     3121 cagtgccaac gggaagactc cgagctgcga ggtgaaccgc gagtgttctg tgttcctcag
     3181 caaagcccag ctctccagta gcctgcagga gggggtcatg cagaagttta acggccacga
     3241 cgccctgccc tttattccag ccgacaagct gaaagatctt acttcccggg tgtttaatgg
     3301 agaacccggc gcacacgatg ccaaactgcg ttttgagtcc caggaaatga aagggattgg
     3361 gacaccccct aacactaccc ctatcaaaaa tggctctcca gaaattaagc tgaaaatcac
     3421 caaaacatac atgaatggga agcctctctt tgaatcttcc atttgtggtg acagtgctgc
     3481 tgatgtgtct cagtcagaag aaaatggaca aaaaccagaa aacaaggcga gaaggaacag
     3541 gaagaggagc ataaaatatg actccttgct ggagcagggc cttgtcgaag cagctcttgt
     3601 gtctaagatc tcaagtcctt cagataaaaa gattccagct aagaaagagt cttgtccaaa
     3661 cactggaaga gacaaagacc acctgttgaa atacaacgtt ggtgatttgg tgtggtccaa
     3721 agtgtcgggt tacccttggt ggccttgcat ggtttctgca gatccactcc ttcacagcta
     3781 taccaaactt aaaggtcaga aaaagagtgc acgccagtat cacgtacagt tctttggtga
     3841 cgccccagaa agagcttgga tatttgagaa gagcctcgta gcttttgaag gagaaggaca
     3901 gtttgaaaaa ttatgccagg aaagtgccaa gcaggcaccc acgaaagctg agaaaattaa
     3961 gctattgaaa ccaatttcag ggaaattgag ggcccagtgg gaaatgggca ttgttcaagc
     4021 agaagaagct gcaagcatgt cagtggagga gcggaaagcc aagttcacct ttctctatgt
     4081 gggggaccag cttcatctca accctcaagt agccaaggag gctggcattg ctgcagagtc
     4141 tttgggagaa atggcagaat cctcaggagt cagtgaagaa gctgctgaaa accccaagtc
     4201 tgtgagagaa gagtgcattc ccatgaagag aaggcggagg gccaaactgt gtagctctgc
     4261 agagaccctg gagagtcacc ccgacatagg gaagagtact cctcaaaaga cggcagaggc
     4321 tgaccccaga agaggagtag ggtctcctcc tgggaggaag aagaccacag tctccatgcc
     4381 acgaagcagg aagggagatg cagcatccca gtttttggtc ttctgtcaaa aacacaggga
     4441 tgaggtggta gctgagcacc cagatgcttc aggtgaggag attgaagagc tgctcaggtc
     4501 acagtggagt ctgctgagtg agaagcagag agcacgctac aacaccaagt ttgccctggt
     4561 ggcccctgtc caggctgaag aagactctgg taatgtaaat gggaaaaaaa gaaaccacac
     4621 aaagaggata caggacccta cagaagatgc tgaagctgag gacacaccca ggaaaagact
     4681 caggacggac aagcacagtc ttcggaagag agacacaatc actgacaaaa cggccagaac
     4741 aagctcttac aaggccatgg aggcagcctc ctcgctcaag agccaggcag caacgaaaaa
     4801 tctgtctgat gcatgtaaac cactgaagaa gcgaaatcgg gcttccacgg cagcatcttc
     4861 agctcttggg tttagcaaaa gttcatctcc ttctgcatcc ttaactgaga atgaggtctc
     4921 ggacagcccg ggagacgagc cctcggagtc cccatacgaa agtgcagacg aaacacaaac
     4981 tgaagtatct gtctcatcca aaaagtctga gcgaggagtg actgccaaaa aggagtatgt
     5041 gtgccagctg tgtgagaagc cgggcagcct cctgctctgt gaaggaccct gctgcggagc
     5101 tttccacctc gcctgccttg ggctttcccg gaggccagaa gggaggttca cctgcagcga
     5161 gtgtgcctca gggattcact catgtttcgt gtgtaaagag agcaagacag atgttaagcg
     5221 ctgtgtggta actcagtgtg gaaaatttta ccatgaggct tgtgtgaaaa aataccctct
     5281 gactgtattt gagagccgag gtttccgctg ccccctccac agctgtgtga gctgccatgc
     5341 ttccaaccct tcaaacccaa ggccgtcaaa aggtaaaatg atgcggtgtg tccgctgccc
     5401 cgttgcctat cacagcgggg atgcttgtct ggcagcagga tgctcagtga tcgcctccaa
     5461 cagcatcatc tgcactgccc acttcactgc tcggaagggg aagcgacacc acgcccacgt
     5521 caacgtgagc tggtgcttcg tgtgctccaa aggggggagc cttctgtgct gtgagtcctg
     5581 cccagcggcc ttccaccctg actgcctgaa catcgagatg cctgacggca gctggttctg
     5641 caatgactgc agggctggga agaagctgca cttccaggat atcatttggg tgaaacttgg
     5701 gaactacaga tggtggccgg cagaagtttg ccatcccaaa aatgttcccc caaatattca
     5761 gaaaatgaag cacgagattg gagaattccc tgtgtttttc tttgggtcta aagattatta
     5821 ctggacgcat caggcgcgag tgttcccgta catggagggg gaccggggca gccgctacca
     5881 gggggtcaga gggatcggaa gagtcttcaa aaacgcactg caagaagctg aagctcgttt
     5941 tcgtgaaatt aagcttcaga gggaagcccg agaaacacag gagagcgagc gcaagccccc
     6001 accatacaag cacatcaagg tcaacaaacc ctatggccgc gtccagatct acacagcgga
     6061 tatttcagaa atccctaagt gcaactgcaa gcccacagat gagaatcctt gtggctttga
     6121 ttcggagtgt ctgaacagga tgctgatgtt tgagtgccac ccgcaggtgt gtcccgcggg
     6181 cgagttctgc cagaaccagt gcttcaccaa gcgccagtac ccagagacca agatcatcaa
     6241 gacagatggc aaagggtggg gcctggtcgc caagagggac atcagaaagg gagaatttgt
     6301 taacgagtac gttggggagc tgatcgacga ggaggagtgc atggcgagaa tcaagcacgc
     6361 acacgagaac gacatcaccc acttctacat gctcactata gacaaggacc gtataataga
     6421 cgctggcccc aaaggaaact actctcgatt tatgaatcac agctgccagc ccaactgtga
     6481 gaccctcaag tggacagtga atggggacac tcgtgtgggc ctgtttgccg tctgtgacat
     6541 tcctgcaggg acggagctga cttttaacta caacctcgat tgtctgggca atgaaaaaac
     6601 ggtctgccga tgtggagcct ccaattgcag tggattcctc ggggatagac caaagacctc
     6661 gacgaccctt tcatcagagg aaaagggcaa aaagaccaag aagaaaacga ggcggcgcag
     6721 agcaaaaggg gaagggaaga ggcagtcaga ggacgagtgc ttccgctgcg gtgatggcgg
     6781 gcagctggtg ctgtgtgacc gcaagttctg caccaaggcc taccacctgt cctgcctggg
     6841 ccttggcaag cggcccttcg ggaagtggga atgtccttgg catcattgtg acgtgtgtgg
     6901 gaagccctct acctctttct gccacctctg ccccaattcg ttctgtaagg agcaccagga
     6961 cgggacagcc ttcagctgca ccccggacgg gcggtcctac tgctgtgagc atgacttagg
     7021 ggcggcatcg gtcagaagca ccaagactga gaagcccccc ccagagccag ggaagccgaa
     7081 ggggaagagg cggcggcgga ggggctggcg gagagtcaca gagggcaaat gaggcgcgcc
     7141 gacccagctt tcttgtacaa agtggttgcg atgatcccgc ccctctccct cccccccccc
     7201 taacgttact ggccgaagcc gcttggaata aggccggtgt gcgtttgtct atatgttatt
     7261 ttccaccata ttgccgtctt ttggcaatgt gagggcccgg aaacctggcc ctgtcttctt
     7321 gacgagcatt cctaggggtc tttcccctct cgccaaagga atgcaaggtc tgttgaatgt
     7381 cgtgaaggaa gcagttcctc tggaagcttc ttgaagacaa acaacgtctg tagcgaccct
     7441 ttgcaggcag cggaaccccc cacctggcga caggtgcctc tgcggccaaa agccacgtgt
     7501 ataagataca cctgcaaagg cggcacaacc ccagtgccac gttgtgagtt ggatagttgt
     7561 ggaaagagtc aaatggctct cctcaagcgt attcaacaag gggctgaagg atgcccagaa
     7621 ggtaccccat tgtatgggat ctgatctggg gcctcggtgc acatgcttta catgtgttta
     7681 gtcgaggtta aaaaaacgtc taggcccccc gaaccacggg gacgtggttt tcctttgaaa
     7741 aacacgatga taagcttgcc acaaccatgg ctgaacaaga tggattgcac gcaggttctc
     7801 cggccgcttg ggtggagagg ctattcggct atgactgggc acaacagaca atcggctgct
     7861 ctgatgccgc cgtgttccgg ctgtcagcgc aggggcgccc ggttcttttt gtcaagaccg
     7921 acctgtccgg tgccctgaat gaactgcagg acgaggcagc gcggctatcg tggctggcca
     7981 cgacgggcgt tccttgcgca gctgtgctcg acgttgtcac tgaagcggga agggactggc
     8041 tgctattggg cgaagtgccg gggcaggatc tcctgtcatc tcaccttgct cctgccgaga
     8101 aagtatccat catggctgat gcaatgcggc ggctgcatac gcttgatccg gctacctgcc
     8161 cattcgacca ccaagcgaaa catcgcatcg agcgagcacg tactcggatg gaagccggtc
     8221 ttgtcgatca ggatgatctg gacgaagagc atcaggggct cgcgccagcc gaactgttcg
     8281 ccaggctcaa ggcgcgcatg cccgacggcg aggatctcgt cgtgacccat ggcgatgcct
     8341 gcttgccgaa tatcatggtg gaaaatggcc gcttttctgg attcatcgac tgtggccggc
     8401 tgggtgtggc ggaccgctat caggacatag cgttggctac ccgtgatatt gctgaagagc
     8461 ttggcggcga atgggctgac cgcttcctcg tgctttacgg tatcgccgct cccgattcgc
     8521 agcgcatcgc cttctatcgc cttcttgacg agttcttctg aacgcgtctg gaacaatcaa
     8581 cctctggatt acaaaatttg tgaaagattg actggtattc ttaactatgt tgctcctttt
     8641 acgctatgtg gatacgctgc tttaatgcct ttgtatcatg ctattgcttc ccgtatggct
     8701 ttcattttct cctccttgta taaatcctgg ttgctgtctc tttatgagga gttgtggccc
     8761 gttgtcaggc aacgtggcgt ggtgtgcact gtgtttgctg acgcaacccc cactggttgg
     8821 ggcattgcca ccacctgtca gctcctttcc gggactttcg ctttccccct ccctattgcc
     8881 acggcggaac tcatcgccgc ctgccttgcc cgctgctgga caggggctcg gctgttgggc
     8941 actgacaatt ccgtggtgtt gtcggggaag ctgacgtcct ttccatggct gctcgcctgt
     9001 gttgccacct ggattctgcg cgggacgtcc ttctgctacg tcccttcggc cctcaatcca
     9061 gcggaccttc cttcccgcgg cctgctgccg gctctgcggc ctcttccgcg tcttcgcctt
     9121 cgccctcaga cgagtcggat ctccctttgg gccgcctccc cgcctggaat taattctgca
     9181 gtcgagacct agaaaaacat ggagcaatca caagtagcaa tacagcagct accaatgctg
     9241 attgtgcctg gctagaagca caagaggagg aggaggtggg ttttccagtc acacctcagg
     9301 tacctttaag accaatgact tacaaggcag ctgtagatct tagccacttt ttaaaagaaa
     9361 agaggggact ggaagggcta attcactccc aacgaagaca agatatcctt gatctgtgga
     9421 tctaccacac acaaggctac ttccctgatt agcagaacta cacaccaggg ccaggggtca
     9481 gatatccact gacctttgga tggtgctaca agctagtacc agttgagcca gataaggtag
     9541 aagaggccaa taaaggagag aacaccagct tgttacaccc tgtgagcctg catgggatgg
     9601 atgacccgga gagagaagtg ttagagtgga ggtttgacag ccgcctagca tttcatcacg
     9661 tggcccgaga gctgcatccg gagtacttca agaactgctg atatcgagct tgctacaagg
     9721 gactttccgc tggggacttt ccagggaggc gtggcctggg cgggactggg gagtggcgag
     9781 ccctcagatc ctgcatataa gcagctgctt tttgcctgta ctgggtctct ctggttagac
     9841 cagatctgag cctgggagct ctctggctaa ctagggaacc cactgcttaa gcctcaataa
     9901 agcttgcctt gagtgcttca agtagtgtgt gcccgtctgt tgtgtgactc tggtaactag
     9961 agatccctca gaccctttta gtcagtgtgg aaaatctcta gcagtagtag ttcatgtcat
    10021 cttattattc agtatttata acttgcaaag aaatgaatat cagagagtga gaggccttga
    10081 cattgctagc gtttaccgtc gacctctagc tagagcttgg cgtaatcatg gtcatagctg
    10141 tttcctgtgt gaaattgtta tccgctcaca attccacaca acatacgagc cggaagcata
    10201 aagtgtaaag cctggggtgc ctaatgagtg agctaactca cattaattgc gttgcgctca
    10261 ctgcccgctt tccagtcggg aaacctgtcg tgccagctgc attaatgaat cggccaacgc
    10321 gcggggagag gcggtttgcg tattgggcgc tcttccgctt cctcgctcac tgactcgctg
    10381 cgctcggtcg ttcggctgcg gcgagcggta tcagctcact caaaggcggt aatacggtta
    10441 tccacagaat caggggataa cgcaggaaag aacatgtgag caaaaggcca gcaaaaggcc
    10501 aggaaccgta aaaaggccgc gttgctggcg tttttccata ggctccgccc ccctgacgag
    10561 catcacaaaa atcgacgctc aagtcagagg tggcgaaacc cgacaggact ataaagatac
    10621 caggcgtttc cccctggaag ctccctcgtg cgctctcctg ttccgaccct gccgcttacc
    10681 ggatacctgt ccgcctttct cccttcggga agcgtggcgc tttctcatag ctcacgctgt
    10741 aggtatctca gttcggtgta ggtcgttcgc tccaagctgg gctgtgtgca cgaacccccc
    10801 gttcagcccg accgctgcgc cttatccggt aactatcgtc ttgagtccaa cccggtaaga
    10861 cacgacttat cgccactggc agcagccact ggtaacagga ttagcagagc gaggtatgta
    10921 ggcggtgcta cagagttctt gaagtggtgg cctaactacg gctacactag aagaacagta
    10981 tttggtatct gcgctctgct gaagccagtt accttcggaa aaagagttgg tagctcttga
    11041 tccggcaaac aaaccaccgc tggtagcggt ggtttttttg tttgcaagca gcagattacg
    11101 cgcagaaaaa aaggatctca agaagatcct ttgatctttt ctacggggtc tgacgctcag
    11161 tggaacgaaa actcacgtta agggattttg gtcatgagat tatcaaaaag gatcttcacc
    11221 tagatccttt taaattaaaa atgaagtttt aaatcaatct aaagtatata tgagtaaact
    11281 tggtctgaca gttaccaatg cttaatcagt gaggcaccta tctcagcgat ctgtctattt
    11341 cgttcatcca tagttgcctg actccccgtc gtgtagataa ctacgatacg ggagggctta
    11401 ccatctggcc ccagtgctgc aatgataccg cgagacccac gctcaccggc tccagattta
    11461 tcagcaataa accagccagc cggaagggcc gagcgcagaa gtggtcctgc aactttatcc
    11521 gcctccatcc agtctattaa ttgttgccgg gaagctagag taagtagttc gccagttaat
    11581 agtttgcgca acgttgttgc cattgctaca ggcatcgtgg tgtcacgctc gtcgtttggt
    11641 atggcttcat tcagctccgg ttcccaacga tcaaggcgag ttacatgatc ccccatgttg
    11701 tgcaaaaaag cggttagctc cttcggtcct ccgatcgttg tcagaagtaa gttggccgca
    11761 gtgttatcac tcatggttat ggcagcactg cataattctc ttactgtcat gccatccgta
    11821 agatgctttt ctgtgactgg tgagtactca accaagtcat tctgagaata gtgtatgcgg
    11881 cgaccgagtt gctcttgccc ggcgtcaata cgggataata ccgcgccaca tagcagaact
    11941 ttaaaagtgc tcatcattgg aaaacgttct tcggggcgaa aactctcaag gatcttaccg
    12001 ctgttgagat ccagttcgat gtaacccact cgtgcaccca actgatcttc agcatctttt
    12061 actttcacca gcgtttctgg gtgagcaaaa acaggaaggc aaaatgccgc aaaaaaggga
    12121 ataagggcga cacggaaatg ttgaatactc atactcttcc tttttcaata ttattgaagc
    12181 atttatcagg gttattgtct catgagcgga tacatatttg aatgtattta gaaaaataaa
    12241 caaatagggg ttccgcgcac atttccccga aaagtgccac ctgacgtcga cggatcggga
    12301 gatcaacttg tttattgcag cttataatgg ttacaaataa agcaatagca tcacaaattt
    12361 cacaaataaa gcattttttt cactgcattc tagttgtggt ttgtccaaac tcatcaatgt
    12421 atcttatcat gtctggatca actggataac tcaagctaac caaaatcatc ccaaacttcc
    12481 ca
//
